Addgene plasmid #154707: pEPYC1CB0451
Purpose: MoClo Level 1 luciferase reporter
Depositing lab: Nicola Patron. Depositing organization: Earlham Institute. Publication: Rational design of minimal synthetic promoters for plants. Cai YM, Kallam K, Tidd H, Gendarini G, Salzman A, Patron NJ. Nucleic Acids Res. 2020 Aug 28. pii: 5897334. doi: 10.1093/nar/gkaa682. PubMed 32856047.
Backbone
  Vector backbone: pICH47732
  Vector type: Synthetic Biology
Growth in bacteria
  Bacterial resistance: Ampicillin, 100 μg/mL
  Growth temperature: 37°C
  Growth strain: NEB Stable
  Copy number: High Copy
Gene/Insert
  Gene/Insert name: MinSyn_014 Firefly luciferase expression cassette [MinSyn_014::TMV::LucF::Flag::ocsT]
  Species: Synthetic
  Cloning method: Restriction Enzyme; 5′ cloning site BsaI (destroyed during cloning); 3′ cloning site BsaI (destroyed during cloning)
Terms and licenses: Academic/Nonprofit Terms; Industry Terms: Not Available to Industry
Depositor comments: Please visit https://www.biorxiv.org/content/10.1101/2020.05.14.095406v1 for bioRxiv preprint.
How to cite: pEPYC1CB0451 was a gift from Nicola Patron (Addgene plasmid # 154707 ; http://n2t.net/addgene:154707 ; RRID:Addgene_154707)
