[The description below was written by a language model from this plasmid's Addgene catalogue record and pLannotate feature annotations shown in this document.]
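Description:
pEPYC1CB0451 is a MoClo (Golden Gate modular cloning) Level 1 construct built in the pICH47732 backbone, a binary-type acceptor vector used in plant synthetic biology. The 7,023 bp plasmid carries nopaline-type left and right T-DNA border repeats flanking the cargo, so the cassette lies within a T-DNA region of the kind transferred to plant cells by Agrobacterium. For propagation, it has a high-copy ColE1/pUC-type origin for E. coli along with the broad-host-range IncP oriV and its replication initiator gene trfA, which support maintenance in other Gram-negative hosts. Selection in bacteria is by ampicillin through the bla gene and its native promoter. A short annotated TetR fragment appears to be a backbone remnant rather than a functional element.

The payload is a single synthetic transcription unit, assembled through BsaI sites that were destroyed during cloning. It consists of the minimal synthetic plant promoter MinSyn_014, the tobacco mosaic virus Ω 5' leader acting as a translational enhancer, the firefly luciferase (luc+) coding sequence with a Flag tag according to the insert name, and the octopine synthase terminator. The automated feature table does not annotate the MinSyn_014 promoter or the Flag tag, but unannotated stretches between the left border and the Ω leader, and between the luciferase coding sequence and the terminator, are positioned where the insert name would place them. The construct serves as a luciferase reporter whose output reflects the activity of this rationally designed minimal promoter. As a Level 1 module, it could also be combined with other transcription units in higher-level MoClo assemblies.
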