Features (pLannotate 1.2.2; 11 found; start..end, strand, type, name):
     42..66      +  misc_feature   RB T-DNA repeat: right border repeat from nopaline C58 T-DNA
    178..198     -  CDS            TetR (fragment): tetracycline resistance regulatory protein; tetR
    225..1370    -  CDS            trfA: TRFA_ECOLX - Experimental evidence at protein level: Swiss-Prot protein existence level 1. Also involved in plasmid copy number control, promoting intermolecular coupling of protein bound iterons at oriV, which inhibits replication initiation. From Escherichia coli.
   1706..2294    -  rep_origin     ori: high-copy-number ColE1/pMB1/pBR322/pUC origin of replication
   2465..3325    -  CDS            AmpR: β-lactamase; bla; confers resistance to ampicillin, carbenicillin, and related antibiotics
   3326..3430    -  promoter       AmpR promoter: bla
   3517..4148    -  rep_origin     oriV: incP origin of replication
   4240..4264    +  misc_feature   LB T-DNA repeat: left border repeat from nopaline C58 T-DNA
   4505..4560    +  misc_feature   TMV Ω: translational enhancer from the tobacco mosaic virus 5'-leader sequence (Gallie et al., 1988)
   4562..6211    +  CDS            luciferase: firefly luciferase; luc+; enhanced luc+ version of the luciferase gene
   6309..7016    +  terminator     OCS terminator: octopine synthase terminator
>Addgene plasmid #154707 | pEPYC1CB0451 | depositor full sequence | sequence record 299641 | pEPYC1CB0451 sequence 7023 bps
GCAATTGTCTTCTGCACGAAGTGGTTTAAACTATCAGTGTTTGACAGGATATATTGGCGGGTAAACCTAA
GAGAAAAGAGCGTTTATTAGAATAATCGGATATTTAAAAGGGCGTGAAAAGGTTTATCCGTTCGTCCATT
TGTATGTGCATGCCAACCACAGGGTTCCCCAGATCAGGCGCTGGCTGCTGAACCCCCAGCCGGAACTGAC
CCCACAAGGCCCTAGCGTTTGCAATGCACCAGGTCATCATTGACCCAGGCGTGTTCCACCAGGCCGCTGC
CTCGCAACTCTTCGCAGGCTTCGCCGACCTGCTCGCGCCACTTCTTCACGCGGGTGGAATCCGATCCGCA
CATGAGGCGGAAGGTTTCCAGCTTGAGCGGGTACGGCTCCCGGTGCGAGCTGAAATAGTCGAACATCCGT
CGGGCCGTCGGCGACAGCTTGCGGTACTTCTCCCATATGAATTTCGTGTAGTGGTCGCCAGCAAACAGCA
CGACGATTTCCTCGTCGATCAGGACCTGGCAACGGGACGTTTTCTTGCCACGGTCCAGGACGCGGAAGCG
GTGCAGCAGCGACACCGATTCCAGGTGCCCAACGCGGTCGGACGTGAAGCCCATCGCCGTCGCCTGTAGG
CGCGACAGGCATTCCTCGGCCTTCGTGTAATACCGGCCATTGATCGACCAGCCCAGGTCCTGGCAAAGCT
CGTAGAACGTGAAGGTGATCGGCTCGCCGATAGGGGTGCGCTTCGCGTACTCCAACACCTGCTGCCACAC
CAGTTCGTCATCGTCGGCCCGCAGCTCGACGCCGGTGTAGGTGATCTTCACGTCCTTGTTGACGTGGAAA
ATGACCTTGTTTTGCAGCGCCTCGCGCGGGATTTTCTTGTTGCGCGTGGTGAACAGGGCAGAGCGGGCCG
TGTCGTTTGGCATCGCTCGCATCGTGTCCGGCCACGGCGCAATATCGAACAAGGAAAGCTGCATTTCCTT
GATCTGCTGCTTCGTGTGTTTCAGCAACGCGGCCTGCTTGGCCTCGCTGACCTGTTTTGCCAGGTCCTCG
CCGGCGGTTTTTCGCTTCTTGGTCGTCATAGTTCCTCGCGTGTCGATGGTCATCGACTTCGCCAAACCTG
CCGCCTCCTGTTCAAGACGACGCGAACGCTCCACGGCGGCCGATGGCGCGGGCAGGGCAGGGGGAGCCAG
TTGCACGCTGTCGCGCTCGATCTTGGCCGTAGCTTGCTGGACCATCGAGCCGACGGACTGGAAGGTTTCG
CGGGGCGCACGCATGACGGTGCGGCTTGCGATGGTTTCGGCATCCTCGGCGGAAAACCCCGCGTCGATCA
GTTCTTGCCTGTATGCCTTCCGGTCAAACGTCCGATTCATTCACCCTCCTTGCGGGATTGCCCCGACTCA
CGCCGGGGCAATGTGCCCTTATTCCTGATTTGACCCGCCTGGTGCCTTGGTGTCCAGATAATCCACCTTA
TCGGCAATGAAGTCGGTCCCGTAGACCGTCTGGCCGTCCTTCTCGTACTTGGTATTCCGAATCTTGCCCT
GCACGAATACCAGCGACCCCTTGCCCAAATACTTGCCGTGGGCCTCGGCCTGAGAGCCAAAACACTTGAT
GCGGAAGAAGTCGGTGCGCTCCTGCTTGTCGCCGGCATCGTTGCGCCACATCTAGGATCTGCCAGGAACC
GTAAAAAGGCCGCGTTGCTGGCGTTTTTCCATAGGCTCCGCCCCCCTGACGAGCATCACAAAAATCGACG
CTCAAGTCAGAGGTGGCGAAACCCGACAGGACTATAAAGATACCAGGCGTTTCCCCCTGGAAGCTCCCTC
GTGCGCTCTCCTGTTCCGACCCTGCCGCTTACCGGATACCTGTCCGCCTTTCTCCCTTCGGGAAGCGTGG
CGCTTTCTCATAGCTCACGCTGTAGGTATCTCAGTTCGGTGTAGGTCGTTCGCTCCAAGCTGGGCTGTGT
GCACGAACCCCCCGTTCAGCCCGACCGCTGCGCCTTATCCGGTAACTATCGTCTTGAGTCCAACCCGGTA
AGACACGACTTATCGCCACTGGCAGCAGCCACTGGTAACAGGATTAGCAGAGCGAGGTATGTAGGCGGTG
CTACAGAGTTCTTGAAGTGGTGGCCTAACTACGGCTACACTAGAAGAACAGTATTTGGTATCTGCGCTCT
GCTGAAGCCAGTTACCTTCGGAAAAAGAGTTGGTAGCTCTTGATCCGGCAAACAAACCACCGCTGGTAGC
GGTGGTTTTTTTGTTTGCAAGCAGCAGATTACGCGCAGAAAAAAAGGATCTCAAGAAGATCCTTTGATCT
TTTCTACGGGGTCTGACGCTCAGTGGAACGAAAACTCACGTTAAGGGATTTTGGTCATGAGATTATCAAA
AAGGATCTTCACCTAGATCCTTTTAAATTAAAAATGAAGTTTTAAATCAATCTAAAGTATATATGAGTAA
ACTTGGTCTGACAGTTACCAATGCTTAATCAGTGAGGCACCTATCTCAGCGATCTGTCTATTTCGTTCAT
CCATAGTTGCCTGACTCCCCGTCGTGTAGATAACTACGATACGGGAGGGCTTACCATCTGGCCCCAGTGC
TGCAATGATACCGCGAGAACCACGCTCACCGGCTCCAGATTTATCAGCAATAAACCAGCCAGCCGGAAGG
GCCGAGCGCAGAAGTGGTCCTGCAACTTTATCCGCCTCCATCCAGTCTATTAATTGTTGCCGGGAAGCTA
GAGTAAGTAGTTCGCCAGTTAATAGTTTGCGCAACGTTGTTGCCATTGCTACAGGCATCGTGGTGTCACG
CTCGTCGTTTGGTATGGCTTCATTCAGCTCCGGTTCCCAACGATCAAGGCGAGTTACATGATCCCCCATG
TTGTGCAAAAAAGCGGTTAGCTCCTTCGGTCCTCCGATCGTTGTCAGAAGTAAGTTGGCCGCAGTGTTAT
CACTCATGGTTATGGCAGCACTGCATAATTCTCTTACTGTCATGCCATCCGTAAGATGCTTTTCTGTGAC
TGGTGAGTACTCAACCAAGTCATTCTGAGAATAGTGTATGCGGCGACCGAGTTGCTCTTGCCCGGCGTCA
ATACGGGATAATACCGCGCCACATAGCAGAACTTTAAAAGTGCTCATCATTGGAAAACGTTCTTCGGGGC
GAAAACTCTCAAGGATCTTACCGCTGTTGAGATCCAGTTCGATGTAACCCACTCGTGCACCCAACTGATC
TTCAGCATCTTTTACTTTCACCAGCGTTTCTGGGTGAGCAAAAACAGGAAGGCAAAATGCCGCAAAAAAG
GGAATAAGGGCGACACGGAAATGTTGAATACTCATACTCTTCCTTTTTCAATATTATTGAAGCATTTATC
AAGGTTATTGTCTCATGAGCGGATACATATTTGAATGTATTTAGAAAAATAAACAAATAGGGGTTCCGCG
CACGAATTGGCCAGCGCTGCCATTTTTGGGGTGAGGCCGTTCGCGGCCGAGGGGCGCAGCCCCTGGGGGG
ATGGGAGGCCCGCGTTAGCGGGCCGGGAGGGTTCGAGAAGGGGGGGCACCCCCCTTCGGCGTGCGCGGTC
ACGCGCACAGGGCGCAGCCCTGGTTAAAAACAAGGTTTATAAATATTGGTTTAAAAGCAGGTTAAAAGAC
AGGTTAGCGGTGGCCGAAAAACGGGCGGAAACCCTTGCAAATGCTGGATTTTCTGCCTGTGGACAGCCCC
TCAAATGTCAATAGGTGCGCCCCTCATCTGTCAGCACTCTGCCCCTCAAGTGTCAAGGATCGCGCCCCTC
ATCTGTCAGTAGTCGCGCCCCTCAAGTGTCAATACCGCAGGGCACTTATCCCCAGGCTTGTCCACATCAT
CTGTGGGAAACTCGCGTAAAATCAGGCGTTTTCGCCGATTTGCGAGGCTGGCCAGCTCCACGTCGCCGGC
CGAAATCGAGCCTGCCCCTCATCTGTCAACGCCGCGCCGGGTGAGTCGGCCCCTCAAGTGTCAACGTCCG
CCCCTCATCTGTCAGTGAGGGCCAAGTTTTCCGCGAGGTATCCACAACGCCGGCGGCCGCGGTGTCTCGC
ACACGGCTTCGACGGCGTTTCTGGCGCGTTTGCAGGGCCATAGACGGCCGCCAGCCCAGCGGCGAGGGCA
ACCAGCCCGGTGAGCGTCGCAAAGGAGATCCTGATCTGACTGATGGGCTGCCTGTATCGAGTGGTGATTT
TGTGCCGAGCTGCCGGTCGGGGAGCTGTTGGCTGGCTGGTGGCAGGATATATTGTGGTGTAAACAAATTG
ACGCTTAGACAACTTAATAACACATTGCGGACGTTTTTAATGTACTGGGGTGGATGCAGTGGGCCCCACT
CTGTGAAGACAATGCCGAATTCGGATCCGGAGGGAGGCGTGTCGTTTTAGTGAGGAACCATTATTGCGAA
CCATTATTGCGAACCATTATTGCGCTATATAAGGTTTTGCTATTCATTGAAAGCAGTAGTGACTGATTTG
TATATAATGTACTGTATTTTTACAACAATTACCAACAACAACAAACAACAAACAACATTACAATTACTAT
TTACAATTACAATGGAGGACGCCAAAAACATAAAGAAAGGCCCGGCGCCATTCTATCCGCTGGAAGATGG
AACCGCTGGAGAGCAACTGCATAAGGCTATGAAGAGATACGCCCTGGTTCCTGGAACAATTGCTTTTACA
GATGCACATATCGAGGTGGACATCACTTACGCTGAGTACTTCGAAATGTCCGTTCGGTTGGCAGAAGCTA
TGAAACGATATGGGCTGAATACAAATCACAGAATCGTCGTATGCAGTGAAAACTCTCTTCAATTCTTTAT
GCCGGTGTTGGGCGCGTTATTTATCGGAGTTGCAGTTGCGCCCGCGAACGACATTTATAATGAACGTGAA
TTGCTCAACAGTATGGGCATTTCGCAGCCTACCGTGGTGTTCGTTTCCAAAAAGGGGTTGCAAAAAATTT
TGAACGTGCAAAAAAAGCTCCCAATCATCCAAAAAATTATTATCATGGATTCTAAAACGGATTACCAGGG
ATTTCAGTCGATGTACACGTTCGTCACATCTCATCTACCTCCCGGTTTTAATGAATACGATTTTGTGCCA
GAGTCCTTCGATAGGGACAAGACAATTGCACTGATCATGAACTCCTCTGGATCTACTGGTCTGCCTAAAG
GTGTCGCTCTGCCTCATAGAACTGCCTGCGTGAGATTCTCGCATGCCAGAGATCCTATTTTTGGCAATCA
AATCATTCCGGATACTGCGATTTTAAGTGTTGTTCCATTCCATCACGGTTTTGGAATGTTTACTACACTC
GGATATTTGATATGTGGATTTCGAGTCGTCTTAATGTATAGATTTGAAGAAGAACTGTTTCTGAGGAGCC
TTCAGGATTACAAGATTCAAAGTGCGCTGCTGGTGCCAACCCTATTCTCCTTCTTCGCCAAAAGCACTCT
GATTGACAAATACGATTTATCTAATTTACACGAAATTGCTTCTGGTGGCGCTCCCCTCTCTAAGGAAGTC
GGGGAAGCGGTTGCCAAGAGGTTCCATCTGCCAGGTATCAGGCAAGGATATGGGCTCACTGAGACTACAT
CAGCTATTCTGATTACACCCGAGGGGGATGATAAACCGGGCGCGGTCGGTAAAGTTGTTCCATTTTTTGA
AGCGAAGGTTGTGGATCTGGATACCGGGAAAACGCTGGGCGTTAATCAAAGAGGCGAACTGTGTGTGAGA
GGTCCTATGATTATGTCCGGTTATGTAAACAATCCGGAAGCGACCAACGCCTTGATTGACAAGGATGGAT
GGCTACATTCTGGAGACATAGCTTACTGGGACGAGGACGAACACTTCTTCATCGTTGACCGCCTGAAGTC
TCTGATTAAGTACAAAGGCTATCAGGTGGCTCCCGCTGAATTGGAATCCATCTTGCTCCAACACCCCAAC
ATCTTCGACGCAGGTGTCGCAGGTCTGCCCGACGATGACGCCGGTGAACTTCCCGCCGCCGTTGTTGTTT
TGGAGCACGGAAAGACGATGACGGAAAAAGAGATCGTGGATTACGTCGCCAGTCAAGTAACAACCGCGAA
AAAGTTGCGCGGAGGAGTTGTGTTTGTGGACGAAGTACCGAAAGGTCTTACCGGAAAACTCGACGCAAGA
AAAATCAGAGAGATCCTCATAAAGGCCAAGAAGGGCGGAAAGATCGCCGTGGGTTCGGATTATAAGGACC
ATGACGGAGACTATAAGGACCATGACCTCGACGCTGCAGCAGCGGATTATAAGGACGATGACGATAAGTG
AGCTTGTCCTGCTTTAATGAGATATGCGAGAAGCCTATGATCGCATGATATTTGCTTTCAATTCTGTTGT
GCACGTTGTAAAAAACCTGAGCATGTGTAGCTCAGATCCTTACCGCCGGTTTCGGTTCATTCTAATGAAT
ATATCACCCGTTACTATCGTATTTTTATGAATAATATTCTCCGTTCAATTTACTGATTGTACCCTACTAC
TTATATGTACAATATTAAAATGAAAACAATATATTGTGCTGAATAGGTTTATAGCGACATCTATGATAGA
GCGCCACAATAACAAACAATTGCGTTTTATTATTACAAATCCAATTTTAAAAAAAGCGGCAGAACCGGTC
AAACCTAAAAGACTGATTACATAAATCTTATTCAAATTTCAAAAGTGCCCCAGGGGCTAGTATCTACGAC
ACACCGAGCGGCGAACTAATAACGCTCACTGAAGGGAACTCCGGTTCCCCGCCGGCGCGCATGGGTGAGA
TTCCTTGAAGTTGAGTATTGGCCGTCCGCTCTACCGAAAGTTACGGGCACCATTCAACCCGGTCCAGCAC
GGCGGCCGGGTAACCGACTTGCTGCCCCGAGAATTATGCAGCATTTTTTTGGTGTATGTGGGCCCCAAAT
GAAGTGCAGGTCAAACCTTGACAGTGACGACAAATCGTTGGGCGGGTCCAGGGCGAATTTTGCGACAACA
TGTCGAGGCTCAGCAGGACCGCT
